>Addgene plasmid #74295 | pJK122 | depositor full sequence | sequence record 141881 | Full plasmid sequence
TGGCGAATGGG
[124 nt withheld, positions 12-135]
C
[91 nt withheld, positions 137-227]
A
[49 nt withheld, positions 229-277]
CCTTTGACGTTGGAGTCCACGTTCTTT
[37 nt withheld, positions 305-341]
ACCCTATCTCGGTCTATTCTTTTGATTTATAAGGGATTTTGCCGATTTCGGCCTATTGGTTAAAAAATGA
GCTGATTTAACAAAAATTTAACGCGAATTTTAACAAAATATTAACGTTTACAATTTCTGGCGGCACGATG
GCATGAGATTATCAAAAAGGATCTTCACCTAGATCCTTTTAAATTAAAAATGAAGTTTTAAATCAATCTA
AAGTATATATGAGTAAACTTGGTCTGACAGTTACCAATGCTTAATCAGTGAGGCACCTATCTCAGCGATC
TGTCTATTTCGTTCATCCATAGTTGCCTGACTCCCCGTCGTGTAGATAACTACGATACGGGAGGGCTTAC
CATCTGGCCCCAGTGCTGCAATGATACCGCGAGACCCACGCTCACCGGCTCCAGATTTATCAGCAATAAA
CCAGCCAGCCGGAAGGGCCGAGCGCAGAAGTGGTCCTGCAACTTTATCCGCCTCCATCCAGTCTATTAAT
TGTTGCCGGGAAGCTAGAGTAAGTAGTTCGCCAGTTAATAGTTTGCGCAACGTTGTTGCCATTGCTACAG
GCATCGTGGTGTCACGCTCGTCGTTTGGTATGGCTTCATTCAGCTCCGGTTCCCAACGATCAAGGCGAGT
TACATGATCCCCCATGTTGTGCAAAAAAGCGGTTAGCTCCTTCGGTCCTCCGATCGTTGTCAGAAGTAAG
TTGGCCGCAGTGTTATCACTCATGGTTATGGCAGCACTGCATAATTCTCTTACTGTCATGCCATCCGTAA
GATGCTTTTCTGTGACTGGTGAGTACTCAACCAAGTCATTCTGAGAATAGTGTATGCGGCGACCGAGTTG
CTCTTGCCCGGCGTCAATACGGGATAATACCGCGCCACATAGCAGAACTTTAAAAGTGCTCATCATTGGA
AAACGTTCTTCGGGGCGAAAACTCTCAAGGATCTTACCGCTGTTGAGATCCAGTTCGATGTAACCCACTC
GTGCACCCAACTGATCTTCAGCATCTTTTACTTTCACCAGCGTTTCTGGGTGAGCAAAAACAGGAAGGCA
AAATGCCGCAAAAAAGGGAATAAGGGCGACACGGAAATGTTGAATACTCATACTCTTCCTTTTTCAATCA
TGACCAAAATCCCTTAACGTGAGTTTTCGTTCCACTGAGCGTCAGACCCCGTAGAAAAGATCAAAGGATC
TTCTTGAGATCCTTTTTTTCTGCGCGTAATCTGCTGCTTGCAAACAAAAAAACCACCGCTACCAGCGGTG
GTTTGTTTGCCGGATCAAGAGCTACCAACTCTTTTTCCGAAGGTAACTGGCTTCAGCAGAGCGCAGATAC
CAAATACTGTCCTTCTAGTGTAGCCGTAGTTAGGCCACCACTTCAAGAACTCTGTAGCACCGCCTACATA
CCTCGCTCTGCTAATCCTGTTACCAGTGGCTGCTGCCAGTGGCGATAAGTCGTGTCTTACCGGGTTGGAC
TCAAGACGATAGTTACCGGATAAGGCGCAGCGGTCGGGCTGAACGGGGGGTTCGTGCACACAGCCCAGCT
TGGAGCGAACGACCTACACCGAACTGAGATACCTACAGCGTGAGCTATGAGAAAGCGCCACGCTTCCCGA
AGGGAGAAAGGCGGACAGGTATCCGGTAAGCGGCAGGGTCGGAACAGGAGAGCGCACGAGGGAGCTTCCA
GGGGGAAACGCCTGGTATCTTTATAGTCCTGTCGGGTTTCGCCACCTCTGACTTGAGCGTCGATTTTTGT
GATGCTCGTCAGGGGGGCGGAGCCTATGGAAAAACGCCAGCAACGCGGCCTTTTTACGGTTCCTGGCCTT
TTGCTGGCCTTTTGCTCACATGTTCTTTCCTGCGTTATCCCCTGATTCTGTGGATAACCGTATTACCGCC
TTTGAGTGAGCTGATACCGCTCGCCGCAGCCGAACGACCGAGCGCAGCGAGTCAGTGAGCGAGGAAGCGG
AAGAGCGCCTGATGCGGTATTTTCTCCTTACGCATCTGTGCGGTATTTCACACCGCATATATGGTGCACT
CTCAGTACAATCTGCTCTGATGCCGCATAGTTAAGCCAGTATACACTCCGCTATCGCTACGTGACTGGGT
CATGGCTGCGCCCCGACACCCGCCAACACCCGCTGACGCGCCCTGACGGGCTTGTCTGCTCCCGGCATCC
GCTTACAGACAAGCTGTGACCGTCTCCGGGAGCTGCATGTGTCAGAGGTTTTCACCGTCATCACCGAAAC
GCGCGAGGCAGCTGCGGTAAAGCTCATCAGCGTGGTCGTGAAGCGATTCACAGATGTCTGCCTGTTCATC
CGCGTCCAGCTCGTTGAGTTTCTCCAGAAGCGTTAATGTCTGGCTTCTGATAAAGCGGGCCATGTTAAGG
GCGGTTTTTTCCTGTTTGGTCACTGATGCCTCCGTGTAAGGGGGATTTCTGTTCATGGGGGTAATGATAC
CGATGAAACGAGAGAGGATGCTCACGATACGGGTTACTGATGATGAACATGCCCGGTTACTGGAACGTTG
TGAGGGTAAACAACTGGCGGTATGGATGCGGCGGGACCAGAGAAAAATCACTCAGGGTCAATGCCAGCGC
TTCGTTAATACAGATGTAGGTGTTCCACAGGGTAGCCAGCAGCATCCTGCGATGCAGATCCGGAACATAA
TGGTGCAGGGCGCTGACTTCCGCGTTTCCAGACTTTACGAAACACGGAAACCGAAGACCATTCATGTTGT
TGCTCAGGTCGCAGACGTTTTGCAGCAGCAGTCGCTTCACGTTCGCTCGCGTATCGGTGATTCATTCTGC
TAACCAGTAAGGCAACCCCGCCAGCCTAGCCGGGTCCTCAACGACAGGAGCACGATCATGCTAGTCATGC
CCCGCGCCCACCGGAAGGAGCTGACTGGGTTGAAGGCTCTCAAGGGCATCGGTCGAGATCCCGGTGCCTA
ATGAGTGAGCTAACTTACATTAATTGCGTTGCGCTCACTGCCCGCTTTCCAGTCGGGAAACCTGTCGTGC
CAGCTGCATTAATGAATCGGCCAACGCGCGGGGAGAGGCGGTTTGCGTATTGGGCGCCAGGGTGGTTTTT
CTTTTCACCAGTGAGACGGGCAACAGCTGATTGCCCTTCACCGCCTGGCCCTGAGAGAGTTGCAGCAAGC
GGTCCACGCTGGTTTGCCCCAGCAGGCGAAAATCCTGTTTGATGGTGGTTAACGGCGGGATATAACATGA
GCTGTCTTCGGTATCGTCGTATCCCACTACCGAGATGTCCGCACCAACGCGCAGCCCGGACTCGGTAATG
GCGCGCATTGCGCCCAGCGCCATCTGATCGTTGGCAACCAGCATCGCAGTGGGAACGATGCCCTCATTCA
GCATTTGCATGGTTTGTTGAAAACCGGACATGGCACTCCAGTCGCCTTCCCGTTCCGCTATCGGCTGAAT
TTGATTGCGAGTGAGATATTTATGCCAGCCAGCCAGACGCAGACGCGCCGAGACAGAACTTAATGGGCCC
GCTAACAGCGCGATTTGCTGGTGACCCAATGCGACCAGATGCTCCACGCCCAGTCGCGTACCGTCTTCAT
GGGAGAAAATAATACTGTTGATGGGTGTCTGGTCAGAGACATCAAGAAATAACGCCGGAACATTAGTGCA
GGCAGCTTCCACAGCAATGGCATCCTGGTCATCCAGCGGATAGTTAATGATCAGCCCACTGACGCGTTGC
GCGAGAAGATTGTGCACCGCCGCTTTACAGGCTTCGACGCCGCTTCGTTCTACCATCGACACCACCACGC
TGGCACCCAGTTGATCGGCGCGAGATTTAATCGCCGCGACAATTTGCGACGGCGCGTGCAGGGCCAGACT
GGAGGTGGCAACGCCAATCAGCAACGACTGTTTGCCCGCCAGTTGTTGTGCCACGCGGTTGGGAATGTAA
TTCAGCTCCGCCATCGCCGCTTCCACTTTTTCCCGCGTTTTCGCAGAAACGTGGCTGGCCTGGTTCACCA
CGCGGGAAACGGTCTGATAAGAGACACCGGCATACTCTGCGACATCGTATAACGTTACTGGTTTCACATT
CACCACCCTGAATTGACTCTCTTCCGGGCGCTATCATGCCATACCGCGAAAGGTTTTGCGCCATTCGATG
GTGTCCGGGATCTCGACGCTCTCCCTTATGCGACTCCTGCATTAGGAAGCAGCCCAGTAGTAGGTTGAGG
CCGTTGAGCACCGCCGCCGCAAGGAATGGTGCATGCAAGGAGATGGCGCCCAACAGTCCCCCGGCCACGG
GGCCTGCCACCATACCCACGCCGAAACAAGCGCTCATGAGCCCGAAGTGGCGAGCCCGATCTTCCCCATC
GGTGATGTCGGCGATATAGGCGCCAGCAACCGCACCTGTGGCGCCGGTGATGCCGGCCACGATGCGTCCG
GCGTAGAGGATCGAGATCGATCTCGATCCCGCGAAATTAATACGACTCACTATAGGGGAATTGTGAGCGG
ATAACAATTCCCCTCTAGAAATAATTTTGTTTAACTTTAAGAAGGAGATATACATATGAACAAAGAAATT
TTGGCTGTAGTTGAAGCCGTATCCAATGAAAAGGCGCTACCTCGCGAGAAGATTTTCGAAGCATTGGAAA
GCGCGCTGGCGACAGCAACAAAGAAAAAATATGAACAAGAGATCGACGTCCGCGTACAGATCGATCGCAA
AAGCGGTGATTTTGACACTTTCCGTCGCTGGTTAGTTGTTGATGAAGTCACCCAGCCGACCAAGGAAATC
ACCCTTGAAGCCGCACGTTATGAAGATGAAAGCCTGAACCTGGGCGATTACGTTGAAGATCAGATTGAGT
CTGTTACCTTTGACCGTATCACTACCCAGACGGCAAAACAGGTTATCGTGCAGAAAGTGCGTGAAGCCGA
ACGTGCGATGGTGGTTGATCAGTTCCGTGAACACGAAGGTGAAATCATCACCGGCGTGGTGAAAAAAGTA
AACCGCGACAACATCTCTCTGGATCTGGGCAACAACGCTGAAGCCGTGATCCTGCGCGAAGATATGCTGC
CGCGTGAAAACTTCCGCCCTGGCGACCGCGTTCGTGGCGTGCTCTATTCCGTTCGCCCGGAAGCGCGTGG
CGCGCAACTGTTCGTCACTCGTTCCAAGCCGGAAATGCTGATCGAACTGTTCCGTATTGAAGTGCCAGAA
ATCGGCGAAGAAGTGATTGAAATTAAAGCAGCGGCTCGCGATCCGGGTTCTCGTGCGAAAATCGCGGTGA
AAACCAACGATAAACGTATCGATCCGGTAGGTGCTTGCGTAGGTATGCGTGGCGCGCGTGTTCAGGCGGT
GTCTACTGAACTGGGTGGCGAGCGTATCGATATCGTCCTGTGGGATGATAACCCGGCGCAGTTCGTGATT
AACGCAATGGCACCGGCAGACGTTGCTTCTATCGTGGTGGATGAAGATAAACACACCATGGACATCGCCG
TTGAAGCCGGTAATCTGGCGCAGGCGATTGGCCGTAACGGTCAGAACGTGCGTCTGGCTTCGCAACTGAG
CGGTTGGGAACTCAACGTGATGACCGTTGACGACCTGCAAGCTAAGCATCAGGCGGAAGCGCACGCAGCG
ATCGACACCTTCACCAAATATCTCGACATCGACGAAGACTTCGCGACTGTTCTGGTAGAAGAAGGCTTCT
CGACGCTGGAAGAATTGGCCTATGTGCCGATGAAAGAGCTGTTGGAAATCGAAGGCCTTGATGAGCCGAC
CGTTGAAGCACTGCGCGAGCGTGCTAAAAATGCACTGGCCACCATTGCACAGGCCCAGGAAGAAAGCCTC
GGTGATAACAAACCGGCTGACGATCTGCTGAACCTTGAAGGGGTAGATCGTGATTTGGCATTCAAACTGG
CCGCCCGTGGCGTTTGTACGCTGGAAGATCTCGCCGAACAGGGCATTGATGATCTGGCTGATATCGAAGG
GTTGACCGACGAAAAAGCCGGAGCACTGATTATGGCTGCCCGTAATATTTGCTGGTTCGGTGACGAAGCG
ACTAGTGGTTCTGGTCATCACCATCACCATCACTCCGCGGGTAAAGAAACCGCTGCTGCGAAATTTGAAC
GCCAGCACATGGACTCGCCACCGCCAACTGGTCTGGTCCCCCGGGGCAGCGCGGGTTCTGGTACGATTGA
TGACGACGACAAAATGCTGGGTAAACCGCAGTTCTTTGGTCTGCGCGTTGCTCGCATGTGTGCGAACGCA
TGTTTCGGTCACCGTACTTTCGCATCTGTTCTGTATCTGGCCACCTTTCGTTACCGTACCTTCCAGAAGC
AGCAGCAGCGTCTCGAACGCATTCCGGATCCAGCTCACTGGCCAGCGTGCCTGACCGACGCACCGGCTCG
TAAATACCGTGGCTATGCACCTCCGTCCGCGCTGTGTGGTCTGAATCGTGAACGTGCTGAGTTCGCGCCG
ACTAAACTGCAGGCATGGCGTCGCAAATACCTGCATAACATCCGTGCATGGGAAGGCGGTATGCCGGTGC
CGCCGCAACGTCTGCCGGAATCTGCGGTATGCGCACTGCCCGGGTACATCAAATGGTACCGCGCGCAGTG
CCGTGCACTGCCGGCCAGCGCTCACTCCGCTGTTCCGCCGCTGGCACTGCGTGCTTGAGAATTCTGTACA
GAGTCCGGGAGCTCGTGGATCCGAATTCTGTACAGGCGCGCCTGCAGGACGTCGACGGTACCATCGATAC
GCGTTCGAAGCTTGCGGCCGCACAGCTGTATACACGTGCAAGCCAGCCAGAACTCGCTCCTGAAGACCCA
GAGGATCTCGAGCACCACCACCACCACCACTAATGTTAATTAAGTTGGGCGTTCCTAGGCTGATAAAACA
GAATTTGCCTGGCGGCAGTAGCGCGGTGGTCCCACCTGACCCCATGCCGAACTCAGAAGTGAAACGCCGT
AGCGCCGATGGTAGTGTGGGGTCTCCCCATGCGAGAGTAGGGAACTGCCAGGCATCAAATAAAACGAAAG
GCTCAGTCGAAAGACTGGGCCTTTCGTTTTATCTGTTGTTTGTCGGTGAACGCTCTCCTGAGTAGGACAA
ATCCGCCGGGAGCGGATTTGAACGTTGCGAAGCAACGGCCCGGAGGGTGGCGGGCAGGACGCCCGCCATA
AACTGCCAGGCATCAAATTAAGCAGAAGGCCATCCTGACGGATGGCCTTTTTGCGTTTCTACAAACTCTT
TTGTTTATTTTTCTAAATACATTCAAATATGTATCCGCTGAGCAATAACTAGCATAACCCCTTGGGGCCT
CTAAACGGGTCTTGAGGGGTTTTTTGCTGAAAGGAGGAACTATATCCGGAT
Features (pLannotate 1.2.2; 24 found; start..end, strand, type, name):
     12..467     +  rep_origin     f1 ori (sequence partly withheld): f1 bacteriophage origin of replication; arrow indicates direction of (+) strand synthesis
    582..1442    -  CDS            AmpR: β-lactamase; bla; confers resistance to ampicillin, carbenicillin, and related antibiotics
   1443..1459    -  promoter       AmpR promoter (fragment): bla
   1535..2123    +  rep_origin     ori: high-copy-number ColE1/pMB1/pBR322/pUC origin of replication
   2309..2451    -  misc_feature   bom: basis of mobility region from pBR322
   2553..2744    -  CDS            rop: Rop protein, which maintains plasmids at low copy number; rop
   2761..3141    +  CDS            YPB1_ECOLX: Protein predicted: Swiss-Prot protein existence level 4. From Escherichia coli.
   3203..3267    -  CDS            TcR (fragment): tetracycline efflux protein; tet; confers resistance to tetracycline
   3282..3303    -  protein_bind   CAP binding site: CAP binding activates transcription in the presence of cAMP. E. coli catabolite activator protein
   3316..4398    -  CDS            lacI: lac repressor; lacI; The lac repressor binds to the lac operator to inhibit transcription in E. coli. This inhibition can be relieved by adding lactose or isopropyl-β-D-thiogalactopyranoside (IPTG).
   4399..4476    -  promoter       lacI promoter: lacI
   4484..4763    -  CDS            TcR (fragment): tetracycline efflux protein; tet; confers resistance to tetracycline
   4789..4807    +  promoter       T7 promoter: promoter for bacteriophage T7 RNA polymerase
   4808..4832    +  protein_bind   lac operator: The lac repressor binds to the lac operator to inhibit transcription in E. coli. This inhibition can be relieved by adding lactose or isopropyl-β-D-thiogalactopyranoside (IPTG). lac repressor encoded by lacI
   4847..4869    +  RBS            RBS: efficient ribosome binding site from bacteriophage T7 gene 10 (Olins and Rangwala, 1989)
   4877..6361    +  CDS            NusA: transcription elongation protein (N utilization substance protein A); nusA; highly soluble in E. coli
   6377..6394    +  CDS            7xHis (fragment): 6xHis affinity tag
   6404..6445    +  CDS            S-Tag (fragment): affinity and epitope tag derived from pancreatic ribonuclease A
   7144..7161    +  CDS            9xHis (fragment): 9xHis affinity tag
   7208..7323    +  ncRNA          5S rRNA: Accession: RF00001 - 5S ribosomal RNA
   7327..7413    +  terminator     rrnB T1 terminator: Escherichia coli rrnB; transcription terminator T1 from the E. coli rrnB gene
   7505..7532    +  terminator     rrnB T2 terminator: transcription terminator T2 from the E. coli rrnB gene
   7551..7590    +  promoter       AmpR promoter (fragment): bla
   7600..7647    +  terminator     T7 terminator: transcription terminator for bacteriophage T7 RNA polymerase
