[The description below was written by a language model from this plasmid's Addgene catalogue record and pLannotate feature annotations shown in this document.]
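Description:
pJK122 is a bacterial expression plasmid built on the Novagen pET-43.1a(+) backbone, designed to produce a protein from Acetobacter aceti strain 1023 in E. coli as a cleavable N-terminal NusA fusion. It is 7,672 bp in total and is selected with ampicillin through the β-lactamase gene. Replication relies on a ColE1/pMB1-type origin accompanied by the pBR322 bom region and the rop gene, and an f1 origin is also present. The feature table additionally picks up short tetracycline-resistance fragments that appear to be backbone remnants rather than a functional marker.

Expression is driven by a T7 promoter followed by a lac operator and the phage T7 gene 10 ribosome binding site, with a plasmid-borne lacI gene supplying repressor. Transcription therefore depends on T7 RNA polymerase in the host and is inducible with IPTG. The reading frame begins with NusA, a highly soluble E. coli protein used to improve solubility of fusion partners, followed by a His tag and an S-tag. The insert itself is not annotated in the feature table but should lie in the gap downstream of these tags, before a further annotated His-tag fragment, rrnB-derived sequences and the T7 terminator. The record calls the fusion cleavable but does not name the protease site.

The insert, made from synthetic DNA and cloned at a PshAI site that was destroyed, encodes the hypothetical acetic acid resistance protein B (AarB). The depositor notes an extra 3′ noncoding stretch between EcoRI sites. The depositor also notes that the locus was later reannotated as SixA, encoded on the opposite strand, so the plasmid produces the originally proposed AarB polypeptide.
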