Addgene plasmid #74295: pJK122
Purpose: Produces Acetobacter aceti 1023 hypothetical acetic acid resistance protein B, cleavable N-terminal NusA fusion
Depositing lab: T. J. Kappock. Depositing organization: Washington University in Saint Louis.
Backbone
  Vector backbone: pET-43.1a(+)
  Backbone manufacturer: Novagen
  Backbone size w/o insert (bp): 7194
  Total vector size (bp): 7672
  Vector type: Bacterial Expression
Growth in bacteria
  Bacterial resistance: Ampicillin, 100 μg/mL
  Growth temperature: 37°C
  Growth strain: DH5alpha
  Copy number: Unknown
Gene/Insert
  Gene/Insert name: hypothetical acetic acid resistance protein B (alt name: AarB)
  Species: Acetobacter aceti 1023
  Promoter: T7
  Tag / fusion protein: NusA (N terminal on backbone)
  Cloning method: Restriction Enzyme; 5′ cloning site PshAI (destroyed during cloning); 3′ cloning site blunt (unknown if destroyed)
  Sequencing primers: 5′ Nus-tag primer; 3′ T7 terminator
Terms and licenses: Academic/Nonprofit Terms; Industry Terms: Not Available to Industry
Depositor comments: Gene constructed from synthetic DNA. Sequence contains extra 3' - noncoding region between EcoRI sites. Produces a form of a protein described as AarB in Fukaya M, Takemura H, Okumura H, Kawamura Y, Horinouchi S, Beppu T. Cloning of genes responsible for acetic acid resistance in Acetobacter aceti. J Bacteriol. 1990 Apr;172(4):2096-104. (PMID 2156811) Gene reannotated as SixA, on other strand, in Mullins EA, Francois JA, Kappock TJ. A specialized citric acid cycle requiring succinyl-coenzyme A (CoA):acetate CoA-transferase (AarC) confers acetic acid resistance on the acidophile Acetobacter aceti. J Bacteriol. 2008 Jul;190(14):4933-40. doi: 10.1128/JB.00405-08. (PMID 18502856)
How to cite: pJK122 was a gift from T. J. Kappock (Addgene plasmid # 74295 ; http://n2t.net/addgene:74295 ; RRID:Addgene_74295)
