>Addgene plasmid #74295 | pJK122 | addgene partial sequence | sequence record 141095 | T7 5'-TAATACGACTCACTATAGGG-3'
TATGAACAAAGAAATTTTGGCTGTAGTTGAAGCCGTATCCAATGAAAAGGCGCTACCTCGCGAGAAGATT
TTCGAAGCATTGGAAAGCGCGCTGGCGACAGCAACAAAGAAAAAATATGAACAAGAGATCGACGTCCGCG
TACAGATCGATCGCAAAAGCGGTGATTTTGACACTTTCCGTCGCTGGTTAGTTGTTGATGAAGTCACCCA
GCCGACCAAGGAAATCACCCTTGAAGCCGCACGTTATGAAGATGAAAGCCTGAACCTGGGCGATTACGTT
GAAGATCAGATTGAGTCTGTTACCTTTGACCGTATCACTACCCAGACGGCAAAACAGGTTATCGTGCAGA
AAGTGCGTGAAGCCGAACGTGCGATGGTGGTTGATCAGTTCCGTGAACACGAAGGTGAAATCATCACCGG
CGTGGTGAAAAAAGTAAACCGCGACAACATCTCTCTGGATCTGGGCAACAACGCTGAAGCCGTGATCCTG
CGCGAAGATATGCTGCCGCGTGAAAACTTCCGCCCTGGCGACCGCGTTCGTGGCGTGCTCTATTCCGTTC
GCCCGGAAGCGCGTGGCGCGCAACTGTTCGTCACTCGTTCCAAGCCGGAAATGCTGATCGAACTGTTCCG
TATTGAAGTGCCAGAAATCGGCGAAGAAGTGATTGAAATTAAAGCAGCGGCTCGCGATCCGGGTTCTCGT
GCGAAAATCGCGGTGAAAACCAACGATAAACGTATCGATCCGGTAGGTGCTTGCGTAGGTATGCGTGGCG
CGCGTGTTCAGGCGGTGTCTACTGAACTGGGTGGCGAGCGTATCGATATCGTCCTGTGGGATGATAACCC
GGCGCAGTTCGTGATTAACGCAATGGCACCGGCAGACGTTGCTTCTATCGTG
