>Addgene plasmid #74295 | pJK122 | addgene partial sequence | sequence record 141880 | pCR8_F1 5'-ttgatgcctggcagttccct-3'
TACCATCGGCGCTACGGCGTTTCACTTCTGAGTTCGGCATGGGGTCAGGTGGGACCACCGCGCTACTGCC
GCCAGGCAAATTCTGTTTTATCAGCCTAGGAACGCCCAACTTAATTAACATTAGTGGTGGTGGTGGTGGT
GCTCGAGATCCTCTGGGTCTTCAGGAGCGAGTTCTGGCTGGCTTGCACGTGTATACAGCTGTGCGGCCGC
AAGCTTCGAACGCGTATCGATGGTACCGTCGACGTCCTGCAGGCGCGCCTGTACAGAATTCGGATCCACG
AGCTCCCGGACTCTGTACAGAATTCTCAAGCACGCAGTGCCAGCGGCGGAACAGCGGAGTGAGCGCTGGC
CGGCAGTGCACGGCACTGCGCGCGGTACCATTTGATGTACCCGGGCAGTGCGCATACCGCAGATTCCGGC
AGACGTTGCGGCGGCACCGGCATACCGCCTTCCCATGCACGGATGTTATGCAGGTATTTGCGACGCCATG
CCTGCAGTTTAGTCGGCGCGAACTCAGCACGTTCACGATTCAGACCACACAGCGCGGACGGAGGTGCATA
GCCACGGTATTTACGAGCCGGTGCGTCGGTCAGGCACGCTGGCCAGTGAGCTGGATCCGGAATGCGTTCG
AGACGCTGCTGCTGCTTCTGGAAGGTACGGTAACGAAAGGTGGCCAGATACAGAACAGATGCGAAAGTAC
GGTGACCGAAACATGCGTTCGCACACATGCGAGCAACGCGCAGACCAAAGAACTGCGGTTTACCCAGCAT
TTTGTCGTCGTCATCAATCGTACCAGAACCCGCGCTGCCCCGGGGGACCAGACCAGTTGGCGGTGGCGAG
TCCATGTGCTGGCGTTCAAATTTCGCAGCAGCGGTTTCTTTACCCGCGGAGTGATGGTGATGGTGATGAC
CAGAACCACTAGTCGCTTCGTCACCGAACCAGCAAATATTACGGGCAGCCATAATCAGTGCTCCGGCTTT
TTCGTCGGTCAACCCTTCGATATCAGCC
